>Addgene plasmid #122758 | pAC10035_pLX-mScarlet(1-48)-NpuDnaE(N)_LZA-IRES-TagBFP2 | depositor full sequence | sequence record 234260 | pAC10035_pLX-mScarlet(1-48)-NpuDnaE(N)_LZA-IRES-TagBFP2 sequence 9210 bps
CCCGGGGTTATTAATAGTAATCAATTACGGGGTCATTAGTTCATAGCCCATATATGGAGTTCCGCGTTAC
ATAACTTACGGTAAATGGCCCGCCTGGCTGACCGCCCAACGACCCCCGCCCATTGACGTCAATAATGACG
TATGTTCCCATAGTAACGCCAATAGGGACTTTCCATTGACGTCAATGGGTGGAGTATTTACGGTAAACTG
CCCACTTGGCAGTACATCAAGTGTATCATATGCCAAGTACGCCCCCTATTGACGTCAATGACGGTAAATG
GCCCGCCTGGCATTATGCCCAGTACATGACCTTATGGGACTTTCCTACTTGGCAGTACATCTACGTATTA
GTCATCGCTATTACCATGGTGATGCGGTTTTGGCAGTACATCAATGGGCGTGGATAGCGGTTTGACTCAC
GGGGATTTCCAAGTCTCCACCCCATTGACGTCAATGGGAGTTTGTTTTGGCACCAAAATCAACGGGACTT
TCCAAAATGTCGTAACAACTCCGCCCCATTGACGCAAATGGGCGGTAGGCGTGTACGGTGGGAGGTCTAT
ATAAGCAGAGCTCTCTGGCTAACTGTCGGGATCAACAAGTTTGTACAAAAAAGCAGGCTCCGAATTCACC
GGTGCCGCCACCATGGTGAGCAAGGGCGAGGCAGTGATCAAGGAGTTCATGCGGTTCAAGGTGCACATGG
AGGGCTCCATGAACGGCCACGAGTTCGAGATCGAGGGCGAGGGCGAGGGCCGCCCCTACGAGGGCACCCA
GACCGCCAAGCTGAAGTGCCTTTCATACGAGACCGAGATCCTGACTGTCGAGTACGGATTGCTTCCTATC
GGCAAAATCGTGGAGAAGAGGATTGAATGTACCGTCTATTCAGTCGATAATAATGGGAACATCTACACAC
AGCCCGTGGCTCAATGGCACGACAGAGGAGAGCAGGAAGTTTTTGAATACTGTCTCGAGGACGGATCCCT
CATCCGCGCTACTAAAGATCATAAGTTTATGACCGTGGACGGCCAGATGCTGCCAATTGACGAAATTTTT
GAACGAGAGCTGGATCTGATGAGAGTCGACAACCTTCCAAACGGTGGAGGGGGGTCAGGCTCTGCGCAGC
TGGAAAAGGAGCTTCAAGCCCTCGAAAAAAAGTTGGCCCAGCTCGAGTGGGAGAACCAGGCTCTGGAGAA
AGAACTGGCCCAGTGATTAATTAAGAATTCGACCCAGCTTTCTTGTACAAAGTGGTTGGTAAGCCTATCC
CTAACCCTCTCCTCGGTCTCGATTCTACGTAGTAATGAGCTAGCAGTCTCGAGGTTAACGAATTCCGCCC
CCCCCCTAACGTTACTGGCCGAAGCCGCTTGGAATAAGGCCGGTGTGCGCTTGTCTATATGTTATTTTCC
ACCATATTGCCGTCTTTTGGCAATGTGAGGGCCCGGAAACCTGGCCCTGTCTTCTTGACGAGCATTCCTA
GGGGTCTTTCCCCTCTCGCCAAAGGAATGCAAGGTCTGTTGAATGTCGTGAAGGAAGCAGTTCCTCTGGA
AGCTTCTTGAAGACAAACAACGTCTGTAGCGACCCTTTGCAGGCAGCGGAACCCCCCACCTGGCGACAGG
TGCCCCTGCGGCCAAAAGCCACGTGTATAAGATACACCTGCAAAGGCGGCACAACCCCAGTGCCACGTTG
TGAGTTGGATAGTTGTGGAAAGAGTCAAATGGCTCTCCTCAAGCGTATTCAACAAGGGGCTGAAGGATGC
CCAGAAGGTACCCCATTGTATGGGATCTGATCTGGGGCCTCGGTGCACATGCTTTACATGTGTTTAGTCG
AGGTTAAAAAAACGTCTAGGCCCCCCGAACCACGGGGACGTGGTTTTCCTTTGAAAAACACGATAATACC
ATGGCCATGAGCGAGCTGATTAAGGAGAACATGCACATGAAGCTGTACATGGAGGGCACCGTGGACAACC
ATCACTTCAAGTGCACATCCGAGGGCGAAGGCAAGCCCTACGAGGGCACCCAGACCATGAGAATCAAGGT
GGTCGAGGGCGGCCCTCTCCCCTTCGCCTTCGACATCCTGGCTACTAGCTTCCTCTACGGCAGCAAGACC
TTCATCAACCACACCCAGGGCATCCCCGACTTCTTCAAGCAGTCCTTCCCTGAGGGCTTCACATGGGAGA
GAGTCACCACATACGAAGACGGGGGCGTGCTGACCGCTACCCAGGACACCAGCCTCCAGGACGGCTGCCT
CATCTACAACGTCAAGATCAGAGGGGTGAACTTCACATCCAACGGCCCTGTGATGCAGAAGAAAACACTC
GGCTGGGAGGCCTTCACCGAGACGCTGTACCCCGCTGACGGCGGCCTGGAAGGCAGAAACGACATGGCCC
TGAAGCTCGTGGGCGGGAGCCATCTGATCGCAAACATCAAGACCACATATAGATCCAAGAAACCCGCTAA
GAACCTCAAGATGCCTGGCGTCTACTATGTGGACTACAGACTGGAAAGAATCAAGGAGGCCAACAACGAG
ACCTACGTCGAGCAGCACGAGGTGGCAGTGGCCAGATACTGCGACCTCCCTAGCAAACTGGGGCACAAGC
TTAATTAACACCGGTGGCGCGTTAAGTCGACAATCAACCTCTGGATTACAAAATTTGTGAAAGATTGACT
GGTATTCTTAACTATGTTGCTCCTTTTACGCTATGTGGATACGCTGCTTTAATGCCTTTGTATCATGCTA
TTGCTTCCCGTATGGCTTTCATTTTCTCCTCCTTGTATAAATCCTGGTTGCTGTCTCTTTATGAGGAGTT
GTGGCCCGTTGTCAGGCAACGTGGCGTGGTGTGCACTGTGTTTGCTGACGCAACCCCCACTGGTTGGGGC
ATTGCCACCACCTGTCAGCTCCTTTCCGGGACTTTCGCTTTCCCCCTCCCTATTGCCACGGCGGAACTCA
TCGCCGCCTGCCTTGCCCGCTGCTGGACAGGGGCTCGGCTGTTGGGCACTGACAATTCCGTGGTGTTGTC
GGGGAAATCATCGTCCTTTCCTTGGCTGCTCGCCTGTGTTGCCACCTGGATTCTGCGCGGGACGTCCTTC
TGCTACGTCCCTTCGGCCCTCAATCCAGCGGACCTTCCTTCCCGCGGCCTGCTGCCGGCTCTGCGGCCTC
TTCCGCGTCTTCGCCTTCGCCCTCAGACGAGTCGGATCTCCCTTTGGGCCGCCTCCCCGCGTCGACTTTA
AGACCAATGACTTACAAGGCAGCTGTAGATCTTAGCCACTTTTTAAAAGAAAAGGGGGGACTGGAAGGGC
TAATTCACTCCCAACGAAGACAAGATCTGCTTTTTGCTTGTACTGGGTCTCTCTGGTTAGACCAGATCTG
AGCCTGGGAGCTCTCTGGCTAACTAGGGAACCCACTGCTTAAGCCTCAATAAAGCTTGCCTTGAGTGCTT
CAAGTAGTGTGTGCCCGTCTGTTGTGTGACTCTGGTAACTAGAGATCCCTCAGACCCTTTTAGTCAGTGT
GGAAAATCTCTAGCAGTACGTATAGTAGTTCATGTCATCTTATTATTCAGTATTTATAACTTGCAAAGAA
ATGAATATCAGAGAGTGAGAGGAACTTGTTTATTGCAGCTTATAATGGTTACAAATAAAGCAATAGCATC
ACAAATTTCACAAATAAAGCATTTTTTTCACTGCATTCTAGTTGTGGTTTGTCCAAACTCATCAATGTAT
CTTATCATGTCTGGCTCTAGCTATCCCGCCCCTAACTCCGCCCATCCCGCCCCTAACTCCGCCCAGTTCC
GCCCATTCTCCGCCCCATGGCTGACTAATTTTTTTTATTTATGCAGAGGCCGAGGCCGCCTCGGCCTCTG
AGCTATTCCAGAAGTAGTGAGGAGGCTTTTTTGGAGGCCTAGGGACGTACCCAATTCGCCCTATAGTGAG
TCGTATTACGCGCGCTCACTGGCCGTCGTTTTACAACGTCGTGACTGGGAAAACCCTGGCGTTACCCAAC
TTAATCGCCTTGCAGCACATCCCCCTTTCGCCAGCTGGCGTAATAGCGAAGAGGCCCGCACCGATCGCCC
TTCCCAACAGTTGCGCAGCCTGAATGGCGAATGGG
[124 nt withheld, positions 4096-4219]
C
[91 nt withheld, positions 4221-4311]
A
[49 nt withheld, positions 4313-4361]
CCTTTGACGTTGGAGTCCACGTTCTTT
[37 nt withheld, positions 4389-4425]
ACCCTATCTCGGTCTATTCTTTTGATTTATAAGGGATTTTGCCGATTTCGGCCTATTGGTTAAAAAATGA
GCTGATTTAACAAAAATTTAACGCGAATTTTAACAAAATATTAACGCTTACAATTTAGGTGGCACTTTTC
GGGGAAATGTGCGCGGAACCCCTATTTGTTTATTTTTCTAAATACATTCAAATATGTATCCGCTCATGAG
ACAATAACCCTGATAAATGCTTCAATAATATTGAAAAAGGAAGAGTATGAGTATTCAACATTTCCGTGTC
GCCCTTATTCCCTTTTTTGCGGCATTTTGCCTTCCTGTTTTTGCTCACCCAGAAACGCTGGTGAAAGTAA
AAGATGCTGAAGATCAGTTGGGTGCACGAGTGGGTTACATCGAACTGGATCTCAACAGCGGTAAGATCCT
TGAGAGTTTTCGCCCCGAAGAACGTTTTCCAATGATGAGCACTTTTAAAGTTCTGCTATGTGGCGCGGTA
TTATCCCGTATTGACGCCGGGCAAGAGCAACTCGGTCGCCGCATACACTATTCTCAGAATGACTTGGTTG
AGTACTCACCAGTCACAGAAAAGCATCTTACGGATGGCATGACAGTAAGAGAATTATGCAGTGCTGCCAT
AACCATGAGTGATAACACTGCGGCCAACTTACTTCTGACAACGATCGGAGGACCGAAGGAGCTAACCGCT
TTTTTGCACAACATGGGGGATCATGTAACTCGCCTTGATCGTTGGGAACCGGAGCTGAATGAAGCCATAC
CAAACGACGAGCGTGACACCACGATGCCTGTAGCAATGGCAACAACGTTGCGCAAACTATTAACTGGCGA
ACTACTTACTCTAGCTTCCCGGCAACAATTAATAGACTGGATGGAGGCGGATAAAGTTGCAGGACCACTT
CTGCGCTCGGCCCTTCCGGCTGGCTGGTTTATTGCTGATAAATCTGGAGCCGGTGAGCGTGGGTCTCGCG
GTATCATTGCAGCACTGGGGCCAGATGGTAAGCCCTCCCGTATCGTAGTTATCTACACGACGGGGAGTCA
GGCAACTATGGATGAACGAAATAGACAGATCGCTGAGATAGGTGCCTCACTGATTAAGCATTGGTAACTG
TCAGACCAAGTTTACTCATATATACTTTAGATTGATTTAAAACTTCATTTTTAATTTAAAAGGATCTAGG
TGAAGATCCTTTTTGATAATCTCATGACCAAAATCCCTTAACGTGAGTTTTCGTTCCACTGAGCGTCAGA
CCCCGTAGAAAAGATCAAAGGATCTTCTTGAGATCCTTTTTTTCTGCGCGTAATCTGCTGCTTGCAAACA
AAAAAACCACCGCTACCAGCGGTGGTTTGTTTGCCGGATCAAGAGCTACCAACTCTTTTTCCGAAGGTAA
CTGGCTTCAGCAGAGCGCAGATACCAAATACTGTTCTTCTAGTGTAGCCGTAGTTAGGCCACCACTTCAA
GAACTCTGTAGCACCGCCTACATACCTCGCTCTGCTAATCCTGTTACCAGTGGCTGCTGCCAGTGGCGAT
AAGTCGTGTCTTACCGGGTTGGACTCAAGACGATAGTTACCGGATAAGGCGCAGCGGTCGGGCTGAACGG
GGGGTTCGTGCACACAGCCCAGCTTGGAGCGAACGACCTACACCGAACTGAGATACCTACAGCGTGAGCT
ATGAGAAAGCGCCACGCTTCCCGAAGGGAGAAAGGCGGACAGGTATCCGGTAAGCGGCAGGGTCGGAACA
GGAGAGCGCACGAGGGAGCTTCCAGGGGGAAACGCCTGGTATCTTTATAGTCCTGTCGGGTTTCGCCACC
TCTGACTTGAGCGTCGATTTTTGTGATGCTCGTCAGGGGGGCGGAGCCTATGGAAAAACGCCAGCAACGC
GGCCTTTTTACGGTTCCTGGCCTTTTGCTGGCCTTTTGCTCACATGTTCTTTCCTGCGTTATCCCCTGAT
TCTGTGGATAACCGTATTACCGCCTTTGAGTGAGCTGATACCGCTCGCCGCAGCCGAACGACCGAGCGCA
GCGAGTCAGTGAGCGAGGAAGCGGAAGAGCGCCCAATACGCAAACCGCCTCTCCCCGCGCGTTGGCCGAT
TCATTAATGCAGCTGGCACGACAGGTTTCCCGACTGGAAAGCGGGCAGTGAGCGCAACGCAATTAATGTG
AGTTAGCTCACTCATTAGGCACCCCAGGCTTTACACTTTATGCTTCCGGCTCGTATGTTGTGTGGAATTG
TGAGCGGATAACAATTTCACACAGGAAACAGCTATGACCATGATTACGCCAAGCGCGCAATTAACCCTCA
CTAAAGGGAACAAAAGCTGGAGCTGCAAGCTTAATGTAGTCTTATGCAATACTCTTGTAGTCTTGCAACA
TGGTAACGATGAGTTAGCAACATGCCTTACAAGGAGAGAAAAAGCACCGTGCATGCCGATTGGTGGAAGT
AAGGTGGTACGATCGTGCCTTATTAGGAAGGCAACAGACGGGTCTGACATGGATTGGACGAACCACTGAA
TTGCCGCATTGCAGAGATATTGTATTTAAGTGCCTAGCTCGATACATAAACGGGTCTCTCTGGTTAGACC
AGATCTGAGCCTGGGAGCTCTCTGGCTAACTAGGGAACCCACTGCTTAAGCCTCAATAAAGCTTGCCTTG
AGTGCTTCAAGTAGTGTGTGCCCGTCTGTTGTGTGACTCTGGTAACTAGAGATCCCTCAGACCCTTTTAG
TCAGTGTGGAAAATCTCTAGCAGTGGCGCCCGAACAGGGACTTGAAAGCGAAAGGGAAACCAGAGGAGCT
CTCTCGACGCAGGACTCGGCTTGCTGAAGCGCGCACGGCAAGAGGCGAGGGGCGGCGACTGGTGAGTACG
CCAAAAATTTTGACTAGCGGAGGCTAGAAGGAGAGAGATGGGTGCGAGAGCGTCAGTATTAAGCGGGGGA
GAATTAGATCGCGATGGGAAAAAATTCGGTTAAGGCCAGGGGGAAAGAAAAAATATAAATTAAAACATAT
AGTATGGGCAAGCAGGGAGCTAGAACGATTCGCAGTTAATCCTGGCCTGTTAGAAACATCAGAAGGCTGT
AGACAAATACTGGGACAGCTACAACCATCCCTTCAGACAGGATCAGAAGAACTTAGATCATTATATAATA
CAGTAGCAACCCTCTATTGTGTGCATCAAAGGATAGAGATAAAAGACACCAAGGAAGCTTTAGACAAGAT
AGAGGAAGAGCAAAACAAAAGTAAGACCACCGCACAGCAAGCGGCCGCTGATCTTCAGACCTGGAGGAGG
AGATATGAGGGACAATTGGAGAAGTGAATTATATAAATATAAAGTAGTAAAAATTGAACCATTAGGAGTA
GCACCCACCAAGGCAAAGAGAAGAGTGGTGCAGAGAGAAAAAAGAGCAGTGGGAATAGGAGCTTTGTTCC
TTGGGTTCTTGGGAGCAGCAGGAAGCACTATGGGCGCAGCGTCAATGACGCTGACGGTACAGGCCAGACA
ATTATTGTCTGGTATAGTGCAGCAGCAGAACAATTTGCTGAGGGCTATTGAGGCGCAACAGCATCTGTTG
CAACTCACAGTCTGGGGCATCAAGCAGCTCCAGGCAAGAATCCTGGCTGTGGAAAGATACCTAAAGGATC
AACAGCTCCTGGGGATTTGGGGTTGCTCTGGAAAACTCATTTGCACCACTGCTGTGCCTTGGAATGCTAG
TTGGAGTAATAAATCTCTGGAACAGATTTGGAATCACACGACCTGGATGGAGTGGGACAGAGAAATTAAC
AATTACACAAGCTTAATACACTCCTTAATTGAAGAATCGCAAAACCAGCAAGAAAAGAATGAACAAGAAT
TATTGGAATTAGATAAATGGGCAAGTTTGTGGAATTGGTTTAACATAACAAATTGGCTGTGGTATATAAA
ATTATTCATAATGATAGTAGGAGGCTTGGTAGGTTTAAGAATAGTTTTTGCTGTACTTTCTATAGTGAAT
AGAGTTAGGCAGGGATATTCACCATTATCGTTTCAGACCCACCTCCCAACCCCGAGGGGACCCTTGCGCC
TTTTCCAAGGCAGCCCTGGGTTTGCGCAGGGACGCGGCTGCTCTGGGCGTGGTTCCGGGAAACGCAGCGG
CGCCGACCCTGGGTCTCGCACATTCTTCACGTCCGTTCGCAGCGTCACCCGGATCTTCGCCGCTACCCTT
GTGGGCCCCCCGGCGACGCTTCCTGCTCCGCCCCTAAGTCGGGAAGGTTCCTTGCGGTTCGCGGCGTGCC
GGACGTGACAAACGGAAGCCGCACGTCTCACTAGTACCCTCGCAGACGGACAGCGCCAGGGAGCAATGGC
AGCGCGCCGACCGCGATGGGCTGTGGCCAATAGCGGCTGCTCAGCAGGGCGCGCCGAGAGCAGCGGCCGG
GAAGGGGCGGTGCGGGAGGCGGGGTGTGGGGCGGTAGTGTGGGCCCTGTTCCTGCCCGCGCGGTGTTCCG
CATTCTGCAAGCCTCCGGAGCGCACGTCGGCAGTCGGCTCCCTCGTTGACCGAATCACCGACCTCTCTCC
CCAGGGGGTACCCAGCTGTCTAGAGAATTCTAGATCTTGAGACAAATGGCAGTATTCATCCACAATTTTA
AAAGAAAAGGGGGGATTGGGGGGTACAGTGCAGGGGAAAGAATAGTAGACATAATAGCAACAGACATACA
AACTAAAGAATTACAAAAACAAATTACAAAAATTCAAAATTTTCGGGTTTATTACAGGGACAGCAGAGAT
CCACTTTGGCGCCGGCTCGAGGGGG
Features (pLannotate 1.2.2; 33 found; start..end, strand, type, name):
     65..368     +  enhancer       CMV enhancer: human cytomegalovirus immediate early enhancer
    369..572     +  promoter       CMV promoter: human cytomegalovirus (CMV) immediate early promoter
    595..619     +  protein_bind   attB1: mutant version of attB; recombination site for the Gateway® BP reaction BP Clonase™
    643..786     +  CDS            mScarlet-I (fragment): mScarlet-I is a basic (constitutively fluorescent) red fluorescent protein published in 2016, derived from synthetic construct. It is reported to be a rapidly-maturing monomer with moderate acid sensitivity.
    787..1086    +  CDS            dnaE-N (fragment): DPO3A_SYNY3 - Experimental evidence at protein level: Swiss-Prot protein existence level 1. DNA polymerase III is a complex, multichain enzyme responsible for most of the replicative synthesis in bacteria. This DNA polymerase also exhibits 3' to 5' exonuclease activity. The alpha chain is the DNA polymerase (By similarity). From Synechocystis sp. (strain PCC 6803 / Kazusa).
   1222..1246    -  protein_bind   attB2: mutant version of attB; recombination site for the Gateway® BP reaction BP Clonase™
   1248..1289    +  CDS            V5 tag: epitope tag from simian virus 5
   1328..1897    +  misc_feature   IRES2: internal ribosome entry site (IRES) of the encephalomyocarditis virus (EMCV)
   1897..2598    +  CDS            TagBFP: monomeric blue fluorescent protein mammalian codon-optimized
   2622..3210    +  misc_feature   WPRE: woodchuck hepatitis virus posttranscriptional regulatory element
   3261..3280    +  misc_feature   cPPT/CTS (fragment): central polypurine tract and central termination sequence of HIV-1
   3282..3515    +  LTR            3' LTR (ΔU3): self-inactivating 3' long terminal repeat (LTR) from HIV-1
   3593..3714    +  polyA_signal   SV40 poly(A) signal: SV40 polyadenylation signal
   3754..3889    +  rep_origin     SV40 ori: SV40 origin of replication
   3910..3928    -  promoter       T7 promoter: promoter for bacteriophage T7 RNA polymerase
   3936..4091    +  CDS            lacZα (fragment): LacZα fragment of β-galactosidase; lacZ fragment
   4096..4524    +  rep_origin     f1 ori (sequence partly withheld): f1 bacteriophage origin of replication; arrow indicates direction of (+) strand synthesis
   4577..4681    +  promoter       AmpR promoter: bla
   4682..5542    +  CDS            AmpR: β-lactamase; bla; confers resistance to ampicillin, carbenicillin, and related antibiotics
   5713..6301    +  rep_origin     ori: high-copy-number ColE1/pMB1/pBR322/pUC origin of replication
   6484..6576    +  CDS            lacI (fragment): lac repressor; lacI; The lac repressor binds to the lac operator to inhibit transcription in E. coli. This inhibition can be relieved by adding lactose or isopropyl-β-D-thiogalactopyranoside (IPTG).
   6589..6610    +  protein_bind   CAP binding site: CAP binding activates transcription in the presence of cAMP. E. coli catabolite activator protein
   6625..6655    +  promoter       lac promoter: promoter for the E. coli lac operon
   6663..6679    +  protein_bind   lac operator: The lac repressor binds to the lac operator to inhibit transcription in E. coli. This inhibition can be relieved by adding lactose or isopropyl-β-D-thiogalactopyranoside (IPTG). lac repressor encoded by lacI
   6724..6742    +  promoter       T3 promoter: promoter for bacteriophage T3 RNA polymerase
   6770..6996    +  promoter       RSV promoter: Rous sarcoma virus enhancer/promoter
   6997..7177    +  LTR            5' LTR (truncated): truncated 5' long terminal repeat (LTR) from HIV-1
   7224..7349    +  misc_feature   HIV-1 Ψ: packaging signal of human immunodeficiency virus type 1
   7333..7696    +  CDS            HIV-1 gag (fragment): gag protein from human immunodeficiency virus 1; gag
   7842..8075    +  misc_feature   RRE: The Rev response element (RRE) of HIV-1 allows for Rev-dependent mRNA export from the nucleus to the cytoplasm.
   8452..8478    +  CDS            Rev (fragment): human immunodeficiency virus 1 (HIV-1) Rev protein; rev; enhances nuclear export of unspliced and incompletely spliced viral mRNAs
   8479..8979    +  promoter       hPGK promoter: human phosphoglycerate kinase 1 promoter
   9041..9158    +  misc_feature   cPPT/CTS: central polypurine tract and central termination sequence of HIV-1
