[The description below was written by a language model from this plasmid's Addgene catalogue record and pLannotate feature annotations shown in this document.]
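Description:
pAC10035_pLX-mScarlet(1-48)-NpuDnaE(N)_LZA-IRES-TagBFP2 is a 9.2 kb third-generation-style, self-inactivating lentiviral vector for mammalian expression, made by Gateway recombination of the insert into the pLX-DEST-IRES-TagBFP2 destination backbone. It is propagated in E. coli through a high-copy pUC-type origin with ampicillin resistance (AmpR), and also carries an f1 origin and an SV40 origin. The viral framework consists of an RSV promoter-driven truncated HIV-1 5' LTR, the Ψ packaging signal with a gag fragment, the RRE, cPPT/CTS, WPRE and a ΔU3 3' LTR followed by an SV40 polyadenylation signal. Together these elements allow Rev-dependent production of packaged genomes that integrate but lack LTR promoter activity.

The payload sits between attB1 and attB2 sites, downstream of the CMV enhancer/promoter. It is a synthetic fusion of the N-terminal fragment of the red fluorescent protein mScarlet (residues 1-48) to the N-terminal half of the split NpuDnaE intein. The name also indicates an LZA element, presumably a leucine-zipper partner, which the feature table does not annotate. A V5 tag is annotated just after attB2, but the record does not show whether it is in frame with the insert. An EMCV IRES then drives TagBFP2 from the same transcript, giving blue fluorescence as an independent marker of transduction. An hPGK promoter is annotated upstream of the cPPT, though no dedicated coding sequence is assigned to it.

The plasmid belongs to a "split selectable markers" set. In that design, red fluorescence should be reconstituted only when a cell also receives a complementary vector carrying the C-terminal intein-mScarlet fragment, so that protein trans-splicing reports co-delivery of the two constructs.
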