Addgene plasmid #122758: pAC10035_pLX-mScarlet(1-48)-NpuDnaE(N)_LZA-IRES-TagBFP2
Purpose: Plasmid 35:Lentiviral vector encoding mScarlet(1-48)-NpuDnaE(N)_LZAand TagBFP2
Depositing lab: Albert Cheng. Publication: Split Selectable Markers. Jillette N, Du M, Cheng AW. bioRxiv 452979 10.1101/452979.
Backbone
  Vector backbone: pAC10094_pLX-DEST-IRES-TagBFP2 (Addgene# 122814)
  Vector type: Mammalian Expression, Lentiviral
  Selectable markers: mScarlet(1-48)-NpuDnaE(N)_LZA
Growth in bacteria
  Bacterial resistance: Ampicillin, 100 μg/mL
  Growth temperature: 30°C
  Growth strain: NEB Stable
  Copy number: Unknown
Gene/Insert
  Gene/Insert name: mScarlet(1-48)-NpuDnaE(N)_LZA
  Species: Synthetic
  Cloning method: Gateway Cloning
  Sequencing primers: 5′ CMV-Forward; 3′ IRES-R
Terms and licenses: Academic/Nonprofit Terms; Industry Terms: Not Available to Industry
Depositor comments: Please visit https://www.biorxiv.org/content/10.1101/452979v2 for BioRxiv preprint.
How to cite: pAC10035_pLX-mScarlet(1-48)-NpuDnaE(N)_LZA-IRES-TagBFP2 was a gift from Albert Cheng (Addgene plasmid # 122758)
